>Addgene plasmid #158303 | pLKO_Tag.C.S.Ollas_NGFR | addgene full sequence | sequence record 329631 | Addgene NGS Result
TCGACGGTATCGATCACGAGACTAGTATCGAGCGGCCGCCCCCTTCACCGAGGGCCTATTTCCCATGATT
CCTTCATATTTGCATATACGATACAAGGCTGTTAGAGAGATAATTGGAATTAATTTGACTGTAAACACAA
AGATATTAGTACAAAATACGTGACGTAGAAAGTAATAATTTCTTGGGTAGTTTGCAGTTTTAAAATTATG
TTTTAAAATGGACTATCATATGCTTACCGTAACTTGAAAGTATTTCGATTTCTTGGCTTTATATATCTTG
TGGAAAGGACGAAACACCGGGTCTTCGAGAAGACCTGTTTTAGAGCTAGAAATAGCAAGTTAAAATAAGG
CTAGTCCGTTATCAACTTGAAAAAGTGGCACCGAGTCGGTGCTTTTTTTAATTCTCGACCTCGAGACAAA
TGGCAGTATTCATCCACAATTTTAAAAGAAAAGGGGGGATTGGGGGGTACAGTGCAGGGGAAAGAATAGT
AGACATAATAGCAACAGACATACAAACTAAAGAATTACAAAAACAAATTACAAAAATTCAAAATTTTCGG
GTTTATTACAGGGACAGCAGAGATCCACTTTGGCCGCGGCTCGAGGCGATAAGCTTTGCAAAGATGGATA
AAGTTTTAAACAGAGAGGAATCTTTGCAGCTAATGGACCTTCTAGGTCTTGAAAGGAGTGGGAATTGGCT
CCGGTGCCCGTCAGTGGGCAGAGCGCACATCGCCCACAGTCCCCGAGAAGTTGGGGGGAGGGGTCGGCAA
TTGAACCGGTGCCTAGAGAAGGTGGCGCGGGGTAAACTGGGAAAGTGATGTCGTGTACTGGCTCCGCCTT
TTTCCCGAGGGTGGGGGAGAACCGTATATAAGTGCAGTAGTCGCCGTGAACGTTCTTTTTCGCAACGGGT
TTGCCGCCAGAACACAGGTAAGTGCCGTGTGTGGTTCCCGCGGGCCTGGCCTCTTTACGGGTTATGGCCC
TTGCGTGCCTTGAATTACTTCCACCTGGCTGCAGTACGTGATTCTTGATCCCGAGCTTCGGGTTGGAAGT
GGGTGGGAGAGTTCGAGGCCTTGCGCTTAAGGAGCCCCTTCGCCTCGTGCTTGAGTTGAGGCCTGGCCTG
GGCGCTGGGGCCGCCGCGTGCGAATCTGGTGGCACCTTCGCGCCTGTCTCGCTGCTTTCGATAAGTCTCT
AGCCATTTAAAATTTTTGATGACCTGCTGCGACGCTTTTTTTCTGGCAAGATAGTCTTGTAAATGCGGGC
CAAGATCTGCACACTGGTATTTCGGTTTTTGGGGCCGCGGGCGGCGACGGGGCCCGTGCGTCCCAGCGCA
CATGTTCGGCGAGGCGGGGCCTGCGAGCGCGGCCACCGAGAATCGGACGGGGGTAGTCTCAAGCTGGCCG
GCCTGCTCTGGTGCCTGGCCTCGCGCCGCCGTGTATCGCCCCGCCCTGGGCGGCAAGGCTGGCCCGGTCG
GCACCAGTTGCGTGAGCGGAAAGATGGCCGCTTCCCGGCCCTGCTGCAGGGAGCTCAAAATGGAGGACGC
GGCGCTCGGGAGAGCGGGCGGGTGAGTCACCCACACAAAGGAAAAGGGCCTTTCCGTCCTCAGCCGTCGC
TTCATGTGACTCCACGGAGTACCGGGCGCCGTCCAGGCACCTCGATTAGTTCTCGAGCTTTTGGAGTACG
TCGTCTTTAGGTTGGGGGGAGGGGTTTTATGCGATGGAGTTTCCCCACACTGAGTGGGTGGAGACTGAAG
TTAGGCCAGCTTGGCACTTGATGTAATTCTCCTTGGAATTTGCCCTTTTTGAGTTTGGATCTTGGTTCAT
TCTCAAGCCTCAGACAGTGGTTCAAAGTTTTTTTCTTCCATTTCAGGTGTCGTGAGGAATTCTGCAGTCG
ATCGACGGTACCGCGGGCCCGGGATCCACGGTCGCCACCATGGGGGCAGGTGCCACCGGCCGCGCCATGG
ACGGGCCGCGCCTGCTGCTGTTGCTGCTTCTGGGGGTGTCCCTTGGAGGTGCCAAGGAGGCATGCGAGGA
CCAGGTGGACCCCAGGCTGATCGACGGCAAGGGAGGAGGCGGGGGAGGGAAGGAGACCGCCGCCGCCAAG
TTCGAGAGGCAGCACATGGACAGCGGAGGAGGCGGGGGAGGGAGCGGCTTCGCCAACGAGCTGGGCCCCA
GGCTGATGGGCAAGTGCCCCACAGGCCTGTACACACACAGCGGTGAGTGCTGCAAAGCCTGCAACCTGGG
CGAGGGTGTGGCCCAGCCTTGTGGAGCCAACCAGACCGTGTGTGAGCCCTGCCTGGACAGCGTGACGTTC
TCCGACGTGGTGAGCGCGACCGAGCCGTGCAAGCCGTGCACCGAGTGCGTGGGGCTCCAGAGCATGTCGG
CGCCGTGCGTGGAGGCCGACGACGCCGTGTGCCGCTGCGCCTACGGCTACTACCAGGATGAGACGACTGG
GCGCTGCGAGGCGTGCCGCGTGTGCGAGGCGGGCTCGGGCCTCGTGTTCTCCTGCCAGGACAAGCAGAAC
ACCGTGTGCGAGGAGTGCCCCGACGGCACGTATTCCGACGAGGCCAACCACGTGGACCCGTGCCTGCCCT
GCACCGTGTGCGAGGACACCGAGCGCCAGCTCCGCGAGTGCACACGCTGGGCCGACGCCGAGTGCGAGGA
GATCCCTGGCCGTTGGATTACACGGTCCACACCCCCAGAGGGCTCGGACAGCACAGCCCCCAGCACCCAG
GAGCCTGAGGCACCTCCAGAACAAGACCTCATAGCCAGCACGGTGGCAGGTGTGGTGACCACAGTGATGG
GCAGCTCCCAGCCCGTGGTGACCCGAGGCACCACCGACAACCTCATCCCTGTCTATTGCTCCATCCTGGC
TGCTGTGGTTGTGGGCCTTGTGGCCTACATAGCCTTCAAGAGGTGGAACAGGGGTATCCTCTAGAGCGGC
CGCGTCGACAATCAACCTCTGGATTACAAAATTTGTGAAAGATTGACTGGTATTCTTAACTATGTTGCTC
CTTTTACGCTATGTGGATACGCTGCTTTAATGCCTTTGTATCATGCTATTGCTTCCCGTATGGCTTTCAT
TTTCTCCTCCTTGTATAAATCCTGGTTGCTGTCTCTTTATGAGGAGTTGTGGCCCGTTGTCAGGCAACGT
GGCGTGGTGTGCACTGTGTTTGCTGACGCAACCCCCACTGGTTGGGGCATTGCCACCACCTGTCAGCTCC
TTTCCGGGACTTTCGCTTTCCCCCTCCCTATTGCCACGGCGGAACTCATCGCCGCCTGCCTTGCCCGCTG
CTGGACAGGGGCTCGGCTGTTGGGCACTGACAATTCCGTGGTGTTGTCGGGGAAGCTGACGTCCTTTCCA
TGGCTGCTCGCCTGTGTTGCCACCTGGATTCTGCGCGGGACGTCCTTCTGCTACGTCCCTTCGGCCCTCA
ATCCAGCGGACCTTCCTTCCCGCGGCCTGCTGCCGGCTCTGCGGCCTCTTCCGCATCTTCGCCTTCGCCC
TCAGACGAGTCGGATCTCCCTTTGGGCCGCCTCCCCGCCTGGGTACCTTTAAGACCAATGACTTACAAGG
CAGCTGTAGATCTTAGCCACTTTTTAAAAGAAAAGGGGGGACTGGAAGGGCTAATTCACTCCCAACGAAG
ATAAGATCTGCTTTTTGCTTGTACTGGGTCTCTCTGGTTAGACCAGATCTGAGCCTGGGAGCTCTCTGGC
TAACTAGGGAACCCACTGCTTAAGCCTCAATAAAGCTTGCCTTGAGTGCTTCAAGTAGTGTGTGCCCGTC
TGTTGTGTGACTCTGGTAACTAGAGATCCCTCAGACCCTTTTAGTCAGTGTGGAAAATCTCTAGCAGTAG
TAGTTCATGTCATCTTATTATTCAGTATTTATAACTTGCAAAGAAATGAATATCAGAGAGTGAGAGGAAC
TTGTTTATTGCAGCTTATAATGGTTACAAATAAAGCAATAGCATCACAAATTTCACAAATAAAGCATTTT
TTTCACTGCATTCTAGTTGTGGTTTGTCCAAACTCATCAATGTATCTTATCATGTCTGGCTCTAGCTATC
CCGCCCCTAACTCCGCCCATCCCGCCCCTAACTCCGCCCAGTTCCGCCCATTCTCCGCCCCATGGCTGAC
TAATTTTTTTTATTTATGCAGAGGCCGAGGCCGCCTCGGCCTCTGAGCTATTCCAGAAGTAGTGAGGAGG
CTTTTTTGGAGGCCTAGGGACGTACCCAATTCGCCCTATAGTGAGTCGTATTACGCGCGCTCACTGGCCG
TCGTTTTACAACGTCGTGACTGGGAAAACCCTGGCGTTACCCAACTTAATCGCCTTGCAGCACATCCCCC
TTTCGCCAGCTGGCGTAATAGCGAAGAGGCCCGCACCGATCGCCCTTCCCAACAGTTGCGCAGCCTGAAT
GGCGAATGGG
[124 nt withheld, positions 4421-4544]
C
[91 nt withheld, positions 4546-4636]
A
[49 nt withheld, positions 4638-4686]
CCTTTGACGTTGGAGTCCACGTTCTTT
[37 nt withheld, positions 4714-4750]
ACCCTATCTCGGTCTATTCTTTTGATTTATAAGGGATTTTGCCGATTTCGGCCTATTGGTTAAAAAATGA
GCTGATTTAACAAAAATTTAACGCGAATTTTAACAAAATATTAACGCTTACAATTTAGGTGGCACTTTTC
GGGGAAATGTGCGCGGAACCCCTATTTGTTTATTTTTCTAAATACATTCAAATATGTATCCGCTCATGAG
ACAATAACCCTGATAAATGCTTCAATAATATTGAAAAAGGAAGAGTATGAGTATTCAACATTTCCGTGTC
GCCCTTATTCCCTTTTTTGCGGCATTTTGCCTTCCTGTTTTTGCTCACCCAGAAACGCTGGTGAAAGTAA
AAGATGCTGAAGATCAGTTGGGTGCACGAGTGGGTTACATCGAACTGGATCTCAACAGCGGTAAGATCCT
TGAGAGTTTTCGCCCCGAAGAACGTTTTCCAATGATGAGCACTTTTAAAGTTCTGCTATGTGGCGCGGTA
TTATCCCGTATTGACGCCGGGCAAGAGCAACTCGGTCGCCGCATACACTATTCTCAGAATGACTTGGTTG
AGTACTCACCAGTCACAGAAAAGCATCTTACGGATGGCATGACAGTAAGAGAATTATGCAGTGCTGCCAT
AACCATGAGTGATAACACTGCGGCCAACTTACTTCTGACAACGATCGGAGGACCGAAGGAGCTAACCGCT
TTTTTGCACAACATGGGGGATCATGTAACTCGCCTTGATCGTTGGGAACCGGAGCTGAATGAAGCCATAC
CAAACGACGAGCGTGACACCACGATGCCTGTAGCAATGGCAACAACGTTGCGCAAACTATTAACTGGCGA
ACTACTTACTCTAGCTTCCCGGCAACAATTAATAGACTGGATGGAGGCGGATAAAGTTGCAGGACCACTT
CTGCGCTCGGCCCTTCCGGCTGGCTGGTTTATTGCTGATAAATCTGGAGCCGGTGAGCGTGGGTCTCGCG
GTATCATTGCAGCACTGGGGCCAGATGGTAAGCCCTCCCGTATCGTAGTTATCTACACGACGGGGAGTCA
GGCAACTATGGATGAACGAAATAGACAGATCGCTGAGATAGGTGCCTCACTGATTAAGCATTGGTAACTG
TCAGACCAAGTTTACTCATATATACTTTAGATTGATTTAAAACTTCATTTTTAATTTAAAAGGATCTAGG
TGAAGATCCTTTTTGATAATCTCATGACCAAAATCCCTTAACGTGAGTTTTCGTTCCACTGAGCGTCAGA
CCCCGTAGAAAAGATCAAAGGATCTTCTTGAGATCCTTTTTTTCTGCGCGTAATCTGCTGCTTGCAAACA
AAAAAACCACCGCTACCAGCGGTGGTTTGTTTGCCGGATCAAGAGCTACCAACTCTTTTTCCGAAGGTAA
CTGGCTTCAGCAGAGCGCAGATACCAAATACTGTTCTTCTAGTGTAGCCGTAGTTAGGCCACCACTTCAA
GAACTCTGTAGCACCGCCTACATACCTCGCTCTGCTAATCCTGTTACCAGTGGCTGCTGCCAGTGGCGAT
AAGTCGTGTCTTACCGGGTTGGACTCAAGACGATAGTTACCGGATAAGGCGCAGCGGTCGGGCTGAACGG
GGGGTTCGTGCACACAGCCCAGCTTGGAGCGAACGACCTACACCGAACTGAGATACCTACAGCGTGAGCT
ATGAGAAAGCGCCACGCTTCCCGAAGGGAGAAAGGCGGACAGGTATCCGGTAAGCGGCAGGGTCGGAACA
GGAGAGCGCACGAGGGAGCTTCCAGGGGGAAACGCCTGGTATCTTTATAGTCCTGTCGGGTTTCGCCACC
TCTGACTTGAGCGTCGATTTTTGTGATGCTCGTCAGGGGGGCGGAGCCTATGGAAAAACGCCAGCAACGC
GGCCTTTTTACGGTTCCTGGCCTTTTGCTGGCCTTTTGCTCACATGTTCTTTCCTGCGTTATCCCCTGAT
TCTGTGGATAACCGTATTACCGCCTTTGAGTGAGCTGATACCGCTCGCCGCAGCCGAACGACCGAGCGCA
GCGAGTCAGTGAGCGAGGAAGCGGAAGAGCGCCCAATACGCAAACCGCCTCTCCCCGCGCGTTGGCCGAT
TCATTAATGCAGCTGGCACGACAGGTTTCCCGACTGGAAAGCGGGCAGTGAGCGCAACGCAATTAATGTG
AGTTAGCTCACTCATTAGGCACCCCAGGCTTTACACTTTATGCTTCCGGCTCGTATGTTGTGTGGAATTG
TGAGCGGATAACAATTTCACACAGGAAACAGCTATGACCATGATTACGCCAAGCGCGCAATTAACCCTCA
CTAAAGGGAACAAAAGCTGGAGCTGCAAGCTTAATGTAGTCTTATGCAATACTCTTGTAGTCTTGCAACA
TGGTAACGATGAGTTAGCAACATGCCTTACAAGGAGAGAAAAAGCACCGTGCATGGCGATTGGTGGAAGT
AAGGTGGTACGATCGTGCCTTATTAGGAAGGCAACAGACGGGTCTGACATGGATTGGACGAACCACTGAA
TTGCCGCATTGCAGAGATATTGTATTTAAGTGCCTAGCTCGATACATAAACGGGTCTCTCTGGTTAGACC
AGATCTGAGCCTGGGAGCTCTCTGGCTAACTAGGGAACCCACTGCTTAAGCCTCAATAAAGCTTGCCTTG
AGTGCTTCAAGTAGTGTGTGCCCGTCTGTTGTGTGACTCTGGTAACTAGAGATCCCTCAGACCCTTTTAG
TCAGTGTGGAAAATCTCTAGCAGTGGCGCCCGAACAGGGACTTGAAAGCGAAAGGGAAACCAGAGGAGCT
CTCTCGACGCAGGACTCGGCTTGCTGAAGCGCGCACGGCAAGAGGCGAGGGGCGGCGACTGGTGAGTACG
CCAAAAATTTTGACTAGCGGAGGCTAGAAGGAGAGAGATGGGTGCGAGAGCGTCAGTATTAAGCGGGGGA
GAATTAGATCGCGATGGGAAAAAATTCGGTTAAGGCCAGGGGGAAAGAAAAAATATAAATTAAAACATAT
AGTATGGGCAAGCAGGGAGCTAGAACGATTCGCAGTTAATCCTGGCCTGTTAGAAACATCAGAAGGCTGT
AGACAAATACTGGGACAGCTACAACCATCCCTTCAGACAGGATCAGAAGAACTTAGATCATTATATAATA
CAGTAGCAACCCTCTATTGTGTGCATCAAAGGATAGAGATAAAAGACACCAAGGAAGCTTTAGACAAGAT
AGAGGAAGAGCAAAACAAAAGTAAGACCACCGCACAGCAAGCGGCCGCTGATCTTCAGACCTGGAGGAGG
AGATATGAGGGACAATTGGAGAAGTGAATTATATAAATATAAAGTAGTAAAAATTGAACCATTAGGAGTA
GCACCCACCAAGGCAAAGAGAAGAGTGGTGCAGAGAGAAAAAAGAGCAGTGGGAATAGGAGCTTTGTTCC
TTGGGTTCTTGGGAGCAGCAGGAAGCACTATGGGCGCAGCGTCAATGACGCTGACGGTACAGGCCAGACA
ATTATTGTCTGGTATAGTGCAGCAGCAGAACAATTTGCTGAGGGCTATTGAGGCGCAACAGCATCTGTTG
CAACTCACAGTCTGGGGCATCAAGCAGCTCCAGGCAAGAATCCTGGCTGTGGAAAGATACCTAAAGGATC
AACAGCTCCTGGGGATTTGGGGTTGCTCTGGAAAACTCATTTGCACCACTGCTGTGCCTTGGAATGCTAG
TTGGAGTAATAAATCTCTGGAACAGATTTGGAATCACACGACCTGGATGGAGTGGGACAGAGAAATTAAC
AATTACACAAGCTTAATACACTCCTTAATTGAAGAATCGCAAAACCAGCAAGAAAAGAATGAACAAGAAT
TATTGGAATTAGATAAATGGGCAAGTTTGTGGAATTGGTTTAACATAACAAATTGGCTGTGGTATATAAA
ATTATTCATAATGATAGTAGGAGGCTTGGTAGGTTTAAGAATAGTTTTTGCTGTACTTTCTATAGTGAAT
AGAGTTAGGCAGGGATATTCACCATTATCGTTTCAGACCCACCTCCCAACCCCGAGGGGACCCGACAGGC
CCGAAGGAATAGAAGAAGAAGGTGGAGAGAGAGACAGAGACAGATCCATTCGATTAGTGAACGGATC
Features (pLannotate 1.2.2; 29 found; start..end, strand, type, name):
     50..290     +  promoter       U6 promoter: RNA polymerase III promoter for human U6 snRNA
    317..392     +  misc_RNA       gRNA scaffold: guide RNA scaffold for the Streptococcus pyogenes CRISPR/Cas9 system
    440..557     +  misc_feature   cPPT/CTS: central polypurine tract and central termination sequence of HIV-1
    624..690     +  CDS            small t antigen (fragment): SV40 (simian virus 40) small t antigen
    697..1875    +  promoter       EF-1α promoter: strong constitutive promoter for human elongation factor EF-1α
   1892..1917    +  misc_feature   MCS (fragment): multiple cloning site
   1930..2919    +  CDS            NGFR (fragment): TNR16_HUMAN - Also known as TNFRSF16. Experimental evidence at protein level: Swiss-Prot protein existence level 1. Low affinity receptor which can bind to NGF, BDNF, NTF3, and NTF4. Forms a heterodimeric receptor with SORCS2 that binds the precursor forms of NGF, BDNF and NTF3 with high affinity, and has much lower affinity for mature NGF and BDNF (PubMed:24908487). Plays an important role in differentiation and survival of specific neuronal populations during development (By similarity). Can mediate cell survival as well as cell death of neural cells. Plays a role in the inactivation of RHOA
   2950..3538    +  misc_feature   WPRE: woodchuck hepatitis virus posttranscriptional regulatory element
   3543..3680    +  CDS            nef (fragment): NEF_HV1LA - Experimental evidence at protein level: Swiss-Prot protein existence level 1. Extracellular Nef protein targets CD4(+) T-lymphocytes for apoptosis by interacting with CXCR4 surface receptors. From Human immunodeficiency virus type 1 group M subtype B (isolate Lai) (HIV-1).
   3666..3846    +  LTR            5' LTR (truncated): truncated 5' long terminal repeat (LTR) from HIV-1
   3918..4039    +  polyA_signal   SV40 poly(A) signal: SV40 polyadenylation signal
   4079..4214    +  rep_origin     SV40 ori: SV40 origin of replication
   4235..4253    -  promoter       T7 promoter: promoter for bacteriophage T7 RNA polymerase
   4261..4416    +  CDS            lacZα (fragment): LacZα fragment of β-galactosidase; lacZ fragment
   4421..4849    +  rep_origin     f1 ori (sequence partly withheld): f1 bacteriophage origin of replication; arrow indicates direction of (+) strand synthesis
   4902..5006    +  promoter       AmpR promoter: bla
   5007..5867    +  CDS            AmpR: β-lactamase; bla; confers resistance to ampicillin, carbenicillin, and related antibiotics
   6038..6626    +  rep_origin     ori: high-copy-number ColE1/pMB1/pBR322/pUC origin of replication
   6809..6901    +  CDS            lacI (fragment): lac repressor; lacI; The lac repressor binds to the lac operator to inhibit transcription in E. coli. This inhibition can be relieved by adding lactose or isopropyl-β-D-thiogalactopyranoside (IPTG).
   6914..6935    +  protein_bind   CAP binding site: CAP binding activates transcription in the presence of cAMP. E. coli catabolite activator protein
   6950..6980    +  promoter       lac promoter: promoter for the E. coli lac operon
   6988..7004    +  protein_bind   lac operator: The lac repressor binds to the lac operator to inhibit transcription in E. coli. This inhibition can be relieved by adding lactose or isopropyl-β-D-thiogalactopyranoside (IPTG). lac repressor encoded by lacI
   7049..7067    +  promoter       T3 promoter: promoter for bacteriophage T3 RNA polymerase
   7095..7321    +  promoter       RSV promoter: Rous sarcoma virus enhancer/promoter
   7322..7502    +  LTR            5' LTR (truncated): truncated 5' long terminal repeat (LTR) from HIV-1
   7549..7674    +  misc_feature   HIV-1 Ψ: packaging signal of human immunodeficiency virus type 1
   7658..8021    +  CDS            HIV-1 gag (fragment): gag protein from human immunodeficiency virus 1; gag
   8167..8400    +  misc_feature   RRE: The Rev response element (RRE) of HIV-1 allows for Rev-dependent mRNA export from the nucleus to the cytoplasm.
   8777..8877    +  CDS            Rev (fragment): human immunodeficiency virus 1 (HIV-1) Rev protein; rev; enhances nuclear export of unspliced and incompletely spliced viral mRNAs
