[The description below was written by a language model from this plasmid's Addgene catalogue record and pLannotate feature annotations shown in this document.]
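Description:
pLKO_Tag.C.S.Ollas_NGFR is a lentiviral CRISPR vector on the pLKO backbone (about 8.9 kb in the sequenced record) that pairs a guide RNA cassette with a protein barcode, or Pro-Code, so that each guide can be identified in single cells by cytometry. It is maintained in E. coli through a high-copy ColE1/pUC-type origin and selected with ampicillin via β-lactamase. An f1 origin and remnants of a lac/T3/T7 cloning region are also present. The viral portion has a third-generation layout: an RSV promoter fused to a truncated HIV-1 5′ LTR drives the genomic RNA, followed by the Ψ packaging signal with a gag fragment, the RRE for Rev-dependent export, and a cPPT/CTS. A WPRE and a second truncated LTR, with a downstream SV40 polyadenylation signal and SV40 origin, close the transfer cassette.

Within the provirus, a human U6 Pol III promoter sits directly upstream of the S. pyogenes Cas9 guide RNA scaffold, and the catalogue describes this as a site for cloning sgRNAs. No Cas9 gene is annotated, so the nuclease would have to be supplied separately. Downstream, the EF-1α promoter expresses human NGFR truncated to remove its signalling domain (dNGFR), which serves as an inert cell-surface scaffold. This carries an N-terminal epitope combination named Tag.C.S.Ollas. The individual epitope tags are not annotated separately in the feature table, which marks only the NGFR fragment. Because each Pro-Code is a distinct combination of epitopes detectable with antibodies, vectors of this type allow vector and cell tracking and pooled phenotypic CRISPR screens read out at single-cell resolution.
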