Addgene plasmid #158303: pLKO_Tag.C.S.Ollas_NGFR
Purpose: Protein Barcode (Pro-Code) for vector/cell tracking. Contains U6 trRNA cassette for sgRNA cloning. Enables phenotypic CRISPR screens at a single cell resolution (using cytometry).
Depositing lab: Brian Brown. Depositing organization: Icahn School of Medicine at Mount Sinai. Publication: Protein Barcodes Enable High-Dimensional Single-Cell CRISPR Screens. Wroblewska A, Dhainaut M, Ben-Zvi B, Rose SA, Park ES, Amir ED, Bektesevic A, Baccarini A, Merad M, Rahman AH, Brown BD. Cell. 2018 Nov 1;175(4):1141-1155.e16. doi: 10.1016/j.cell.2018.09.022. Epub 2018 Oct 18. PubMed 30343902.
Backbone
  Vector backbone: pLKO
  Backbone size w/o insert (bp): 9000
  Vector type: Lentiviral, CRISPR
Growth in bacteria
  Bacterial resistance: Ampicillin, 100 μg/mL
  Growth temperature: 37°C
  Growth strain: NEB Stable
  Copy number: High Copy
Gene/Insert
  Gene/Insert name: Pro-Code Tagged human dNGFR
  Species: H. sapiens (human)
  Insert size (bp): 1000
  Mutation: Truncation of the signaling domain
  Entrez Gene: NGFR (a.k.a. CD271, Gp80-LNGFR, TNFRSF16, p75(NTR), p75NTR)
  Promoter: EF1a
  Tag / fusion protein: Tag.C.S.Ollas (N terminal on insert)
  Cloning method: Restriction Enzyme; 5′ cloning site Unknown (unknown if destroyed)
  Sequencing primers: 5′ cctttttgagtttggatcttggttcat
Terms and licenses: Academic/Nonprofit Terms; Industry Terms: Not Available to Industry
How to cite: pLKO_Tag.C.S.Ollas_NGFR was a gift from Brian Brown (Addgene plasmid # 158303 ; http://n2t.net/addgene:158303 ; RRID:Addgene_158303)
