>Addgene plasmid #158303 | pLKO_Tag.C.S.Ollas_NGFR | depositor partial sequence | sequence record 305475 | Tagged NGFR
ATGGGGGCAGGTGCCACCGGCCGCGCCATGGACGGGCCGCGCCTGCTGCTGTTGCTGCTTCTGGGGGTGT
CCCTTGGAGGTGCCAAGGAGGCATGCGAGGACCAGGTGGACCCCAGGCTGATCGACGGCAAGGGAGGAGG
CGGGGGAGGGAAGGAGACCGCCGCCGCCAAGTTCGAGAGGCAGCACATGGACAGCGGAGGAGGCGGGGGA
GGGAGCGGCTTCGCCAACGAGCTGGGCCCCAGGCTGATGGGCAAGTGCCCCACAGGCCTGTACACACACA
GCGGTGAGTGCTGCAAAGCCTGCAACCTGGGCGAGGGTGTGGCCCAGCCTTGTGGAGCCAACCAGACCGT
GTGTGAGCCCTGCCTGGACAGCGTGACGTTCTCCGACGTGGTGAGCGCGACCGAGCCGTGCAAGCCGTGC
ACCGAGTGCGTGGGGCTCCAGAGCATGTCGGCGCCGTGCGTGGAGGCCGACGACGCCGTGTGCCGCTGCG
CCTACGGCTACTACCAGGATGAGACGACTGGGCGCTGCGAGGCGTGCCGCGTGTGCGAGGCGGGCTCGGG
CCTCGTGTTCTCCTGCCAGGACAAGCAGAACACCGTGTGCGAGGAGTGCCCCGACGGCACGTATTCCGAC
GAGGCCAACCACGTGGACCCGTGCCTGCCCTGCACCGTGTGCGAGGACACCGAGCGCCAGCTCCGCGAGT
GCACACGCTGGGCCGACGCCGAGTGCGAGGAGATCCCTGGCCGTTGGATTACACGGTCCACACCCCCAGA
GGGCTCGGACAGCACAGCCCCCAGCACCCAGGAGCCTGAGGCACCTCCAGAACAAGACCTCATAGCCAGC
ACGGTGGCAGGTGTGGTGACCACAGTGATGGGCAGCTCCCAGCCCGTGGTGACCCGAGGCACCACCGACA
ACCTCATCCCTGTCTATTGCTCCATCCTGGCTGCTGTGGTTGTGGGCCTTGTGGCCTACATAGCCTTCAA
GAGGTGGAACAGGGGTATCCTCTAG
